>Addgene plasmid #240121 | 73-79 ZBneg PANCS-binder negAP | addgene full sequence | sequence record 479224 | Addgene NGS Result
AGGCGGTGCTACAGAGTTCTTGAAGTGGTGGCCTAACTACGGCTACACTAGAAGGACAGTATTTGGTATC
TGCGCTCTGCTGAAGCCAGTTACCTTCGGAAAAAGAGTTGGTAGCTCTTGATCCGGCAAACAAACCACCG
CTGGTAGCGGTGGTTTTTTTGTTTGCAAGCAGCAGATTACGCGCAGAAAAAAAGGATCTCAAGAAGATCC
TTTGATCTTTTCTACGGGGTCTGACGCTCAGTGGAACGAAAACTCACGTTAAGGGATTTTGGTCATGAAC
AATAAAACTGTCTGCTTACATAAACAGTAATACAAGGGGTGTTATGAGCCATATTCAACGGGAAACGTCT
TGCTCTAGGCCGCGATTAAATTCCAACATGGATGCTGATTTATATGGGTATAAATGGGCTCGCGATAATG
TCGGGCAATCAGGTGCGACAATCTATCGATTGTATGGGAAGCCCGATGCGCCAGAGTTGTTTCTGAAACA
TGGCAAAGGTAGCGTTGCCAATGATGTTACAGATGAGATGGTCAGACTAAACTGGCTGACGGAATTTATG
CCTCTTCCGACCATCAAGCATTTTATCCGTACTCCTGATGATGCATGGTTACTCACCACTGCGATCCCCG
GGAAAACAGCATTCCAGGTATTAGAAGAATATCCTGATTCAGGTGAAAATATTGTTGATGCGCTGGCAGT
GTTCCTGCGCCGGTTGCATTCGATTCCTGTTTGTAATTGTCCTTTTAACAGCGATCGCGTATTTCGTCTC
GCTCAGGCGCAATCACGAATGAATAACGGTTTGGTTGATGCGAGTGATTTTGATGACGAGCGTAATGGCT
TGCCTGTTGAACAAGTCTGGAAAGAAATGCATAAACTTTTGCCATTCTCACCGGATTCAGTCGTCACTCA
TGGTGATTTCTCACTTGATAACCTTATTTTTGACGAGGGGAAATTAATAGGTTGTATTGATGTTGGACGA
GTCGGAATCGCAGACCGATACCAGGATCTTGCCATCCTATGGAACTGCCTCGGTGAGTTTTCTCCTTCAT
TACAGAAACGGCTTTTTCAAAAATATGGTATTGATAATCCTGATATGAATAAATTGCAGTTTCATTTGAT
GCTCGATGAGTTTTTCTAAGAATTAATTCATGAGCGGATACATATTTGAATGTATTTAGAAAAATAAACA
AATAGGGGTTCCGCGCAAGAGGACATCCGGTGGCTGTTTTGGCGGATGAGAGAAGATTTTCAGCCTGATA
CAGATTAAATCAGAACGCAGAAGCGGTCTGATAAAACAGAATTTGCCTGGCGGCAGTAGCGCGGTGGTCC
CACCTGACCCCATGCCGAACTCAGAAGTGAAACGCCGTAGCGCCGATGGTAGTGTGGGGTCTCCCCATGC
GAGAGTAGGGAACTGCCAGGCATCAAATAAAACGAAAGGCTCAGTCGAAAGACTGGGCCTTTCGTTTTAT
CTGTTGTTTGTCGGTGAACGCTCTCCTGAGTAGGACAAATCCGCCGGGAGCGGATTTGAACGTTGCGAAG
CAACGGCCCGGAGGGTGGCGGGCAGGACGCCCGCCATAAACTGCCAGGCATCAAATTAAGCAGAAGGCCA
TCCTGACGGATGGCCTTTTTGCGTTTCTACAAACTCGCTGAGGAGACTTAGGGACCCTACTAATACGACT
CACTATAGGGAGAAAGACCTGCAGGTGCAGTAAGGAAAAAAAAAA
[65 nt withheld, positions 1726-1790]
CATCACCATCACCATCA
[33 nt withheld, positions 1808-1840]
C
[98 nt withheld, positions 1842-1939]
A
[305 nt withheld, positions 1941-2245]
G
[176 nt withheld, positions 2247-2422]
CCAATCGTCTGACCTGCCTCAACCTCCTGTC
[82 nt withheld, positions 2454-2535]
GCTCTGAGGGAGGCGGTTCCGGTGGTGGCTC
[36 nt withheld, positions 2567-2602]
A
[35 nt withheld, positions 2604-2638]
CCTCCCTCAATCGGTTGAATGTCGCCCTTTTGTCTTTGGCGCTGGTAAACCTTACGAGTTCAGTATCGAC
TGCGATAAGATCAACCTGTTCCGC
[50 nt withheld, positions 2733-2782]
T
[37 nt withheld, positions 2784-2820]
ACTAGAGTATCTGTTAGTTTTTTTCTACTAGAGTATCTGTTAGTTTTTTTCCATCGTGGCCGGAGTACTT
AAGAAGATAACTAAACAACTAACGGACAATTCTACCTAGGATCCCTCGAAAGGAAAAAAAAAATGGCAAG
CGAGCAGCTGGAAAAGGAATTACAAGCCCTGGAGAAAGAACTTGCTCAGCTGAAGTGGAAAAACCAAGCA
TTGGAAAAAAAACTCGCGCAGACGTCGGGTGGAAGCGGTGGTTCAGGGTCCTCAGGTTCGGGTGGAACTA
GTGGCTCTGGTGGGTCGGGGACAGGCACAGGGACCGGAAGTAGCGGATCGGGTGGCACAAGTGGGTCTGG
CGGCTCTGGATCAGGCACCGGCAGTGGGTCTTCGGGGAGTGGAGGTACCTCAGGCTCAGGAAAAGCATTT
ATGCAAGTTGTCGAGGCTGACATGCTCTCTAAGGGTCTACTCGGTGGCGAGGCGTGGTCTTCGTGGCATA
AGGAAGACTCTATTCATGTAGGAGTACGCTGCATCGAGATGCTCATTGAGTCAACCGGAATGGTTAGCTT
ACACCGCCAAAATGCTGGCGTAGTAGGTCAAGACTCTGAGACTATCGAACTCGCACCTGAATACGCTGAG
GCTATCGCAACCCGTGCAGGTGCGCTGGCTGGCATCTCTCCGATGTTCCAACCTTGCGTAGTTCCTCCTA
AGCCGTGGACTGGCATTACTGGTGGTGGCTATTGGGCTAACGGTCGTCGTCCTCTGGCGCTGGTGCGTAC
TCACAGTAAGAAAGCACTGATGCGCTACGAAGACGTTTACATGCCTGAGGTGTACAAAGCGATTAACATT
GCGCAAAACACCGCATGGAAAATCAACAAGAAAGTCCTAGCGGTCGCCAACGTAATCACCAAGTGGAAGC
ATTGTCCGGTCGAGGACATCCCTGCGATTGAGCGTGAAGAACTCCCGATGAAACCGGAAGACATCGACAT
GAATCCTGAGGCTCTCACCGCGTGGAAACGTGCTGCCGCTGCTGTGTACCGCAAGGACAAGGCTCGCAAG
TCTCGCCGTATCAGCCTTGAGTTCATGCTTGAGCAAGCCAATAAGTTTGCTAACCATAAGGCCATCTGGT
TCCCTTACAACATGGACTGGCGCGGTCGTGTTTACGCTGTGTCAATGTTCAACCCGCAAGGTAACGATAT
GACCAAAGGACTGCTTACGCTGGCGAAAGGTAAACCAATCGGTAAGGAAGGTTACTACTGGCTGAAAATC
CACGGTGCAAACTGTGCGGGTGTCGATAAGGTTCCGTTCCCTGAGCGCATCAAGTTCATTGAGGAAAACC
ACGAGAACATCATGGCTTGCGCTAAGTCTCCACTGGAGAACACTTGGTGGGCTGAGCAAGATTCTCCGTT
CTGCTTCCTTGCGTTCTGCTTTGAGTACGCTGGGGTACAGCACCACGGCCTGAGCTATAACTGCTCCCTT
CCGCTGGCGTTTGACGGGTCTTGCTCTGGCATCCAGCACTTCTCCGCGATGCTCCGAGATGAGGTAGGTG
GTCGCGCGGTTAACTTGCTTCCTAGTGAAACCGTTCAGGACATCTACGGGATTGTTGCTAAGAAAGTCAA
CGAGATTCTACAAGCAGACGCAATCAATGGGACCGATAACGAAGTAGTTACCGTGACCGATGAGAACACT
GGTGAAATCTCTGAGAAAGTCAAGCTGGGCACTAAGGCACTGGCTGGTCAATGGCTGGCTTACGGTGTTA
CTCGCAGTGTGACTAAGCGTTCAGTCATGACGCTGGCTTACGGGTCCAAAGAGTTCGGCTTCCGTCAACA
AGTGCTGGAAGATACCATTCAGCCAGCTATTGATTCCGGCAAGGGTCTGATGTTCACTCAGCCGAATCAG
GCTGCTGGATACATGGCTAAGCTGATTTGGGAATCTGTGAGCGTGACGGTGGTAGCTGCGGTTGAAGCAA
TGAACTGGCTTAAGTCTGCTGCTAAGCTGCTGGCTGCTGAGGTCAAAGATAAGAAGACTGGAGAGATTCT
TCGCAAGCGTTGCGCTGTGCATTGGGTAACTCCTGATGGTTTCCCTGTGTGGCAGGAATACAAGAAGCCT
ATTCAGACGCGCTTGAACCTGATGTTCCTCGGTCAGTTCCGCTTACAGCCTACCATTAACACCAACAAAG
ATAGCGAGATTGATGCACACAAACAGGAGTCTGGTATCGCTCCTAACTTTGTACACAGCCAAGACGGTAG
CCACCTTCGTAAGACTGTAGTGTGGGCACACGAGAAGTACGGAATCGAATCTTTTGCACTGATTCACGAC
TCCTTCGGTACCATTCCGGCTGACGCTGCGAACCTGTTCAAAGCAGTGCGCGAAACTATGGTTGACACAT
ATGAGTCTTGTGATGTACTGGCTGATTTCTACGACCAGTTCGCTGACCAGTTGCACGAGTCTCAATTGGA
CAAAATGCCAGCACTTCCGGCTAAAGGTAACTTGAACCTCCGTGACATCTTAGAGTCGGACTTCGCGTTC
GCGTAAACTTAATTAACGGCACTCCTCAGCAAATATAATGACCCTCTTGATAACCCAAGAGGGCATTTTT
TAATGCCCATGGCGTCCACGGGTGCGCATGATCGTGCTCCTGTCGTTGAGGACCCGGCTAGGCTGGCGGG
GTTGCCTTACTGGTTAGCAGAATGAATCACCGATACGCGAGCGAACGTGAAGCGACTGCTGCTGCAAAAC
GTCTGCGACCTGAGCAACAACATGAATGGTCTTCGGTTTCCGTGTTTCGTAAAGTCTGGAAACGCGGAAG
TCAGCGCCCTGCACCATTATGTTCCGGATCTGCATCGCAGGATGCTGCTGGCTACCCTGTGGAACACCTA
CATCTGTATTAACGAAGCGCTGGCATTGACCCTGAGTGATTTTTCTCTGGTCCCGCCGCATCCATACCGC
CAGTTGTTTACCCTCACAACGTTCCAGTAACCGGGCATGTTCATCATCAGTAACCCGTATCGTGAGCATC
CTCTCTCGTTTCATCGGTATCATTACCCCCATGAACAGAAATCCCCCTTACACGGAGGCATCAGTGACCA
AACAGGAAAAAACCGCCCTTAACATGGCCCGCTTTATCAGAAGCCAGACATTAACGCTTCTGGAGAAACT
CAACGAGCTGGACGCGGATGAACAGGCAGACATCTGTGAATCGCTTCACGACCACGCTGATGAGCTTTAC
CGCAGCTGCCTCGCGCGTTTCGGTGATGACGGTGAAAACCTCTGACACATGCAGCTCCCGGAGACGGTCA
CAGCTTGTCTGTAAGCGGATGCCGGGAGCAGACAAGCCCGTCAGGGCGCGTCAGCGGGTGTTGGCGGGTG
TCGGGGCGCAGCCATGACCCAGTCACGTAGCGATAGCGGAGTGTATACTGGCTTAACTATGCGGCATCAG
AGCAGATTGTACTGAGAGTGCACCATTGCGGTGTGAAATACCGCACAGATGCGTAAGGAGAAAATACCGC
ATCAGGCGCTCTTCCGCTTCCTCGCTCACTGACTCGCTGCGCTCGGTCGTTCGGCTGCGGCGAGCGGTAT
CAGCTCACTCAAAGGCGGTAATACGGTTATCCACAGAATCAGGGGATAACGCAGGAAAGAACATGTGAGC
AAAAGGCCAGCAAAAGGCCAGGAACCGTAAAAAGGCCGCGTTGCTGGCGTTTTTCCATAGGCTCCGCCCC
CCTGACGAGCATCACAAAAATCGACGCTCAAGTCAGAGGTGGCGAAACCCGACAGGACTATAAAGATACC
AGGCGTTTCCCCCTGGAAGCTCCCTCGTGCGCTCTCCTGTTCCGACCCTGCCGCTTACCGGATACCTGTC
CGCCTTTCTCCCTTCGGGAAGCGTGGCGCTTTCTCATAGCTCACGCTGTAGGTATCTCAGTTCGGTGTAG
GTCGTTCGCTCCAAGCTGGGCTGTGTGCACGAACCCCCCGTTCAGCCCGACCGCTGCGCCTTATCCGGTA
ACTATCGTCTTGAGTCCAACCCGGTAAGACACGACTTATCGCCACTGGCAGCAGCCACTGGTAACAGGAT
TAGCAGAGCGAGGTATGT
Features (pLannotate 1.2.2; 14 found; start..end, strand, type, name):
    324..1139    +  CDS            KanR: aminoglycoside phosphotransferase; aph(3')-Ia; confers resistance to kanamycin in bacteria or G418 (Geneticin®) in eukaryotes
   1148..1205    -  promoter       AmpR promoter (fragment): bla
   1305..1420    +  ncRNA          5S rRNA: Accession: RF00001 - 5S ribosomal RNA
   1424..1510    +  terminator     rrnB T1 terminator: Escherichia coli rrnB; transcription terminator T1 from the E. coli rrnB gene
   1602..1629    +  terminator     rrnB T2 terminator: transcription terminator T2 from the E. coli rrnB gene
   1671..1689    +  promoter       T7 promoter: promoter for bacteriophage T7 RNA polymerase
   1726..1790    +  CDS            M13 gene III (fragment) (sequence withheld): pIII; III; minor coat protein
   1791..1808    +  CDS            7xHis (fragment) (sequence partly withheld): 6xHis affinity tag
   1808..2567    +  CDS            M13 gene III (fragment) (sequence partly withheld): pIII; III; minor coat protein
   3232..5343    +  CDS            RPOL_BPT7 (fragment): Experimental evidence at protein level: Swiss-Prot protein existence level 1. Highly processive DNA-dependent RNA polymerase that catalyzes the transcription of class II and class III viral genes. Recognizes a specific promoter sequence and enters first into an 'abortive phase' where very short transcripts are synthesized and released before proceeding to the processive transcription of long RNA chains. Unwinds the double-stranded DNA to expose the coding strand for templating. Participates in the initiation of viral DNA replication presumably by making primers accessible to the DNA polymerase
   5497..5877    -  CDS            YPB1_ECOLX: Protein predicted: Swiss-Prot protein existence level 4. From Escherichia coli.
   5894..6085    +  CDS            rop: Rop protein, which maintains plasmids at low copy number; rop
   6187..6326    +  misc_feature   bom: basis of mobility region from pBR322
   6512..202     -  rep_origin     ori (across the origin): high-copy-number ColE1/pMB1/pBR322/pUC origin of replication
