[The description below was written by a language model from this plasmid's Addgene catalogue record and pLannotate feature annotations shown in this document.]
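Description:
73-79 ZBneg PANCS-binder negAP is a bacterial accessory plasmid (AP) of about 6.9 kb, built for the negative-selection arm of PANCS-binder, a phage-assisted in vivo selection scheme for high-throughput discovery of protein binders. It replicates in E. coli from a ColE1/pMB1-type origin. The rop gene and the bom mobilisation region from pBR322 are also annotated, which fits the catalogue's low-copy designation, since Rop holds down the copy number of ColE1 replicons. Selection is by kanamycin through the aph(3')-Ia aminoglycoside phosphotransferase (KanR).

The listed insert is a synthetic fusion of ZBneg to "RNAPC", driven by a promoter recorded only as "Custom". The feature table shows a large fragment of T7 RNA polymerase, consistent with a C-terminal portion of a split polymerase. ZBneg itself is not annotated, though an unannotated stretch sits just upstream of the polymerase fragment. A separate cassette lies downstream of the rrnB T1 and T2 terminators, which insulate it from read-through. It comprises a T7 promoter followed by M13 gene III sequence, detected as two fragments interrupted by a short His-tag-like segment. This suggests a modified rather than wild-type pIII, although the record does not say what the modification does.

In split-polymerase selection systems, a phage-encoded protein that binds the bait reassembles active polymerase, which then transcribes from the T7 promoter. Here ZBneg would be the bait, and as a negative AP the resulting pIII variant would presumably penalise phage whose encoded proteins bind it, counter-selecting off-target binders. That mechanism is inferred from the plasmid's name and parts and is not stated in the record.
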