Addgene plasmid #240121: 73-79 ZBneg PANCS-binder negAP
Purpose: ZBneg PANCS-binder negative AP
Depositing lab: Bryan Dickinson. Depositing organization: University of Chicago. Publication: High-throughput protein binder discovery by rapid in vivo selection. Styles MJ, Pixley JA, Wei T, Basile C, Lu SS, Dickinson BC. bioRxiv [Preprint]. 2025 Jan 17:2025.01.06.631531. doi: 10.1101/2025.01.06.631531. PubMed 39829796.
Backbone
  Vector backbone: ColE1
Growth in bacteria
  Bacterial resistance: Kanamycin, 50 μg/mL
  Growth temperature: 37°C
  Growth strain: DH5alpha
  Copy number: Low Copy
Gene/Insert
  Gene/Insert name: -ZBneg-RNAPC fusion
  Species: Synthetic
  Promoter: Custom
  Cloning method: Gibson Cloning
  Sequencing primers: 5′ taagaagataactaaacaactaacggaca
Terms and licenses: Academic/Nonprofit Terms; Industry Terms: Not Available to Industry
Depositor comments: Please visit https://doi.org/10.1101/2025.01.06.631531 for bioRxiv preprint.
How to cite: 73-79 ZBneg PANCS-binder negAP was a gift from Bryan Dickinson (Addgene plasmid # 240121 ; http://n2t.net/addgene:240121 ; RRID:Addgene_240121)
